>Addgene plasmid #215151 | pLVX-FFSS-Cyclin D1 | addgene full sequence | sequence record 429261 | Addgene NGS Result
TGGAAGGGCTAATTCACTCCCAAAGAAGACAAGATATCCTTGATCTGTGGATCTACCACACACAAGGCTA
CTTCCCTGATTAGCAGAACTACACACCAGGGCCAGGGGTCAGATATCCACTGACCTTTGGATGGTGCTAC
AAGCTAGTACCAGTTGAGCCAGATAAGGTAGAAGAGGCCAATAAAGGAGAGAACACCAGCTTGTTACACC
CTGTGAGCCTGCATGGGATGGATGACCCGGAGAGAGAAGTGTTAGAGTGGAGGTTTGACAGCCGCCTAGC
ATTTCATCACGTGGCCCGAGAGCTGCATCCGGAGTACTTCAAGAACTGCTGATATCGAGCTTGCTACAAG
GGACTTTCCGCTGGGGACTTTCCAGGGAGGCGTGGCCTGGGCGGGACTGGGGAGTGGCGAGCCCTCAGAT
CCTGCATATAAGCAGCTGCTTTTTGCCTGTACTGGGTCTCTCTGGTTAGACCAGATCTGAGCCTGGGAGC
TCTCTGGCTAACTAGGGAACCCACTGCTTAAGCCTCAATAAAGCTTGCCTTGAGTGCTTCAAGTAGTGTG
TGCCCGTCTGTTGTGTGACTCTGGTAACTAGAGATCCCTCAGACCCTTTTAGTCAGTGTGGAAAATCTCT
AGCAGTGGCGCCCGAACAGGGACTTGAAAGCGAAAGGGAAACCAGAGGAGCTCTCTCGACGCAGGACTCG
GCTTGCTGAAGCGCGCACGGCAAGAGGCGAGGGGCGGCGACTGGTGAGTACGCCAAAAATTTTGACTAGC
GGAGGCTAGAAGGAGAGAGATGGGTGCGAGAGCGTCAGTATTAAGCGGGGGAGAATTAGATCGCGATGGG
AAAAAATTCGGTTAAGGCCAGGGGGAAAGAAAAAATATAAATTAAAACATATAGTATGGGCAAGCAGGGA
GCTAGAACGATTCGCAGTTAATCCTGGCCTGTTAGAAACATCAGAAGGCTGTAGACAAATACTGGGACAG
CTACAACCATCCCTTCAGACAGGATCAGAAGAACTTAGATCATTATATAATACAGTAGCAACCCTCTATT
GTGTGCATCAAAGGATAGAGATAAAAGACACCAAGGAAGCTTTAGACAAGATAGAGGAAGAGCAAAACAA
AAGTAAGACCACCGCACAGCAAGCGGCCGGCCGCTGATCTTCAGACCTGGAGGAGGAGATATGAGGGACA
ATTGGAGAAGTGAATTATATAAATATAAAGTAGTAAAAATTGAACCATTAGGAGTAGCACCCACCAAGGC
AAAGAGAAGAGTGGTGCAGAGAGAAAAAAGAGCAGTGGGAATAGGAGCTTTGTTCCTTGGGTTCTTGGGA
GCAGCAGGAAGCACTATGGGCGCAGCGTCAATGACGCTGACGGTACAGGCCAGACAATTATTGTCTGGTA
TAGTGCAGCAGCAGAACAATTTGCTGAGGGCTATTGAGGCGCAACAGCATCTGTTGCAACTCACAGTCTG
GGGCATCAAGCAGCTCCAGGCAAGAATCCTGGCTGTGGAAAGATACCTAAAGGATCAACAGCTCCTGGGG
ATTTGGGGTTGCTCTGGAAAACTCATTTGCACCACTGCTGTGCCTTGGAATGCTAGTTGGAGTAATAAAT
CTCTGGAACAGATTTGGAATCACACGACCTGGATGGAGTGGGACAGAGAAATTAACAATTACACAAGCTT
AATACACTCCTTAATTGAAGAATCGCAAAACCAGCAAGAAAAGAATGAACAAGAATTATTGGAATTAGAT
AAATGGGCAAGTTTGTGGAATTGGTTTAACATAACAAATTGGCTGTGGTATATAAAATTATTCATAATGA
TAGTAGGAGGCTTGGTAGGTTTAAGAATAGTTTTTGCTGTACTTTCTATAGTGAATAGAGTTAGGCAGGG
ATATTCACCATTATCGTTTCAGACCCACCTCCCAACCCCGAGGGGACCCGACAGGCCCGAAGGAATAGAA
GAAGAAGGTGGAGAGAGAGACAGAGACAGATCCATTCGATTAGTGAACGGATCTCGACGGTATCGCCTTT
AAAAGAAAAGGGGGGATTGGGGGGTACAGTGCAGGGGAAAGAATAGTAGACATAATAGCAACAGACATAC
AAACTAAAGAATTACAAAAACAAATTACAAAAATTCAAAATTTTCGGGTTTATTACAGGGACAGCAGAGA
TCCAGTTTATCGATAAGCTTGGGAGTTCCGCGTTACATAACTTACGGTAAATGGCCCGCCTGGCTGACCG
CCCAACGACCCCCGCCCATTGACGTCAATAATGACGTATGTTCCCATAGTAACGCCAATAGGGACTTTCC
ATTGACGTCAATGGGTGGAGTATTTACGGTAAACTGCCCACTTGGCAGTACATCAAGTGTATCATATGCC
AAGTACGCCCCCTATTGACGTCAATGACGGTAAATGGCCCGCCTGGCATTATGCCCAGTACATGACCTTA
TGGGACTTTCCTACTTGGCAGTACATCTACGTATTAGTCATCGCTATTACCATGGTGATGCGGTTTTGGC
AGTACATCAATGGGCGTGGATAGCGGTTTGACTCACGGGGATTTCCAAGTCTCCACCCCATTGACGTCAA
TGGGAGTTTGTTTTGGCACCAAAATCAACGGGACTTTCCAAAATGTCGTAACAACTCCGCCCCATTGACG
CAAATGGGCGGTAGGCGTGTACGGTGGGAGGTCTATATAAGCAGAGCTCGTTTAGTGAACCGTCAGATCG
CCTGGAGACGCCATCCACGCTGTTTTGACCTCCATAGAAGACACCGACTCTACTAGAGGATCTATTTCCG
GTGAATTCACCATGGACTACAAGGACGACGATGACAAGGTACCAGGATCTGGGGATTATAAAGATGATGA
TGATAAAGGGTCGGCCGCCAGCTGGAGCCACCCTCAGTTCGAGAAGGGAGGAGGAAGCGGCGGAGGCAGC
GGAGGAGGAAGCTGGAGCCACCCGCAGTTCGAGAAAGGAGCTGGATCCAGCAGCGAACACCAGCTCCTGT
GCTGCGAAGTGGAAACCATCCGCCGCGCGTACCCCGATGCCAACCTCCTCAACGACCGGGTGCTGCGGGC
CATGCTGAAGGCGGAGGAGACCTGCGCGCCCTCGGTGTCCTACTTCAAATGTGTGCAGAAGGAGGTCCTG
CCGTCCATGCGGAAGATCGTCGCCACCTGGATGCTGGAGGTCTGCGAGGAACAGAAGTGCGAGGAGGAGG
TCTTCCCGCTGGCCATGAACTACCTGGACCGCTTCCTGTCGCTGGAGCCCGTGAAAAAGAGCCGCCTGCA
GCTGCTGGGGGCCACTTGCATGTTCGTGGCCTCTAAGATGAAGGAGACCATCCCCCTGACGGCCGAGAAG
CTGTGCATCTACACCGACAACTCCATCCGGCCCGAGGAGCTGCTGCAAATGGAGCTGCTCCTGGTGAACA
AGCTCAAGTGGAACCTGGCCGCAATGACCCCGCACGATTTCATTGAACACTTCCTCTCCAAAATGCCAGA
GGCGGAGGAGAACAAACAGATCATCCGCAAACACGCGCAGACCTTCGTTGCCCTCTGTGCCACAGATGTG
AAGTTCATTTCCAATCCGCCCTCCATGGTGGCAGCGGGGAGCGTGGTGGCCGCAGTGCAAGGCCTGAACC
TGAGGAGCCCCAACAACTTCCTGTCCTACTACCGCCTCACACGCTTCCTCTCCAGAGTGATCAAGTGTGA
CCCAGACTGCCTCCGGGCCTGCCAGGAGCAGATCGAAGCCCTGCTGGAGTCAAGCCTGCGCCAGGCCCAG
CAGAACATGGACCCCAAGGCCGCCGAGGAGGAGGAAGAGGAGGAGGAGGAGGTGGACCTGGCTTGCACAC
CCACCGACGTGCGGGACGTGGACATCTGACTCGAGACTAGTTCTAGAGCGGCCGCGGATCCCCCCCCCCC
CTAACGTTACTGGCCGAAGCCGCTTGGAATAAGGCCGGTGTGCGTTTGTCTATATGTTATTTTCCACCAT
ATTGCCGTCTTTTGGCAATGTGAGGGCCCGGAAACCTGGCCCTGTCTTCTTGACGAGCATTCCTAGGGGT
CTTTCCCCTCTCGCCAAAGGAATGCAAGGTCTGTTGAATGTCGTGAAGGAAGCAGTTCCTCTGGAAGCTT
CTTGAAGACAAACAACGTCTGTAGCGACCCTTTGCAGGCAGCGGAACCCCCCACCTGGCGACAGGTGCCT
CTGCGGCCAAAAGCCACGTGTATAAGATACACCTGCAAAGGCGGCACAACCCCAGTGCCACGTTGTGAGT
TGGATAGTTGTGGAAAGAGTCAAATGGCTCTCCTCAAGCGTATTCAACAAGGGGCTGAAGGATGCCCAGA
AGGTACCCCATTGTATGGGATCTGATCTGGGGCCTCGGTGCACATGCTTTACATGTGTTTAGTCGAGGTT
AAAAAAACGTCTAGGCCCCCCGAACCACGGGGACGTGGTTTTCCTTTGAAAAACACGATGATAATATGGC
CACAACCATGGTTACCGAGTACAAGCCCACGGTGCGCCTCGCCACCCGCGGCGACGTCCCCAGGGCCGTA
CGCACCCTCGCCGCCGCGTTCGCCGACTACCCCGCCACGCGCCACACCGTCGATCCGGACCGCCACATCG
AGCGGGTCACCGAGCTGCAAGAACTCTTCCTCACGCGCGTCGGGCTCGACATCGGCAAGGTGTGGGTCGC
GGACGACGGCGCCGCGGTGGCGGTCTGGACCACGCCGGAGAGCGTCGAAGCGGGGGCGGTGTTCGCCGAG
ATCGGCCCGCGCATGGCCGAGTTGAGCGGTTCCCGGCTGGCCGCGCAGCAACAGATGGAAGGCCTCCTGG
CGCCGCACCGGCCCAAGGAGCCCGCGTGGTTCCTGGCCACCGTCGGCGTCTCGCCCGACCACCAGGGCAA
GGGTCTGGGCAGCGCCGTCGTGCTCCCCGGAGTGGAGGCGGCCGAGCGCGCCGGGGTGCCCGCCTTCCTG
GAGACCTCCGCGCCCCGCAACCTCCCCTTCTACGAGCGGCTCGGCTTCACCGTCACCGCCGACGTCGAGG
TGCCCGAAGGACCGCGCACCTGGTGCATGACCCGCAAGCCCGGTGCCTGAACGCGTCTGGAACAATCAAC
CTCTGGATTACAAAATTTGTGAAAGATTGACTGGTATTCTTAACTATGTTGCTCCTTTTACGCTATGTGG
ATACGCTGCTTTAATGCCTTTGTATCATGCTATTGCTTCCCGTATGGCTTTCATTTTCTCCTCCTTGTAT
AAATCCTGGTTGCTGTCTCTTTATGAGGAGTTGTGGCCCGTTGTCAGGCAACGTGGCGTGGTGTGCACTG
TGTTTGCTGACGCAACCCCCACTGGTTGGGGCATTGCCACCACCTGTCAGCTCCTTTCCGGGACTTTCGC
TTTCCCCCTCCCTATTGCCACGGCGGAACTCATCGCCGCCTGCCTTGCCCGCTGCTGGACAGGGGCTCGG
CTGTTGGGCACTGACAATTCCGTGGTGTTGTCGGGGAAGCTGACGTCCTTTCCATGGCTGCTCGCCTGTG
TTGCCACCTGGATTCTGCGCGGGACGTCCTTCTGCTACGTCCCTTCGGCCCTCAATCCAGCGGACCTTCC
TTCCCGCGGCCTGCTGCCGGCTCTGCGGCCTCTTCCGCGTCTTCGCCTTCGCCCTCAGACGAGTCGGATC
TCCCTTTGGGCCGCCTCCCCGCCTGGAATTAATTCTGCAGTCGAGACCTAGAAAAACATGGAGCAATCAC
AAGTAGCAATACAGCAGCTACCAATGCTGATTGTGCCTGGCTAGAAGCACAAGAGGAGGAGGAGGTGGGT
TTTCCAGTCACACCTCAGGTACCTTTAAGACCAATGACTTACAAGGCAGCTGTAGATCTTAGCCACTTTT
TAAAAGAAAAGAGGGGACTGGAAGGGCTAATTCACTCCCAACGAAGACAAGATATCCTTGATCTGTGGAT
CTACCACACACAAGGCTACTTCCCTGATTAGCAGAACTACACACCAGGGCCAGGGGTCAGATATCCACTG
ACCTTTGGATGGTGCTACAAGCTAGTACCAGTTGAGCCAGATAAGGTAGAAGAGGCCAATAAAGGAGAGA
ACACCAGCTTGTTACACCCTGTGAGCCTGCATGGGATGGATGACCCGGAGAGAGAAGTGTTAGAGTGGAG
GTTTGACAGCCGCCTAGCATTTCATCACGTGGCCCGAGAGCTGCATCCGGAGTACTTCAAGAACTGCTGA
TATCGAGCTTGCTACAAGGGACTTTCCGCTGGGGACTTTCCAGGGAGGCGTGGCCTGGGCGGGACTGGGG
AGTGGCGAGCCCTCAGATCCTGCATATAAGCAGCTGCTTTTTGCCTGTACTGGGTCTCTCTGGTTAGACC
AGATCTGAGCCTGGGAGCTCTCTGGCTAACTAGGGAACCCACTGCTTAAGCCTCAATAAAGCTTGCCTTG
AGTGCTTCAAGTAGTGTGTGCCCGTCTGTTGTGTGACTCTGGTAACTAGAGATCCCTCAGACCCTTTTAG
TCAGTGTGGAAAATCTCTAGCAGTAGTAGTTCATGTCATCTTATTATTCAGTATTTATAACTTGCAAAGA
AATGAATATCAGAGAGTGAGAGGCCTTGACATTGCTAGCGTTTACCGTCGACCTCTAGCTAGAGCTTGGC
GTAATCATGGTCATAGCTGTTTCCTGTGTGAAATTGTTATCCGCTCACAATTCCACACAACATACGAGCC
GGAAGCATAAAGTGTAAAGCCTGGGGTGCCTAATGAGTGAGCTAACTCACATTAATTGCGTTGCGCTCAC
TGCCCGCTTTCCAGTCGGGAAACCTGTCGTGCCAGCTGCATTAATGAATCGGCCAACGCGCGGGGAGAGG
CGGTTTGCGTATTGGGCGCTCTTCCGCTTCCTCGCTCACTGACTCGCTGCGCTCGGTCGTTCGGCTGCGG
CGAGCGGTATCAGCTCACTCAAAGGCGGTAATACGGTTATCCACAGAATCAGGGGATAACGCAGGAAAGA
ACATGTGAGCAAAAGGCCAGCAAAAGGCCAGGAACCGTAAAAAGGCCGCGTTGCTGGCGTTTTTCCATAG
GCTCCGCCCCCCTGACGAGCATCACAAAAATCGACGCTCAAGTCAGAGGTGGCGAAACCCGACAGGACTA
TAAAGATACCAGGCGTTTCCCCCTGGAAGCTCCCTCGTGCGCTCTCCTGTTCCGACCCTGCCGCTTACCG
GATACCTGTCCGCCTTTCTCCCTTCGGGAAGCGTGGCGCTTTCTCATAGCTCACGCTGTAGGTATCTCAG
TTCGGTGTAGGTCGTTCGCTCCAAGCTGGGCTGTGTGCACGAACCCCCCGTTCAGCCCGACCGCTGCGCC
TTATCCGGTAACTATCGTCTTGAGTCCAACCCGGTAAGACACGACTTATCGCCACTGGCAGCAGCCACTG
GTAACAGGATTAGCAGAGCGAGGTATGTAGGCGGTGCTACAGAGTTCTTGAAGTGGTGGCCTAACTACGG
CTACACTAGAAGAACAGTATTTGGTATCTGCGCTCTGCTGAAGCCAGTTACCTTCGGAAAAAGAGTTGGT
AGCTCTTGATCCGGCAAACAAACCACCGCTGGTAGCGGTGGTTTTTTTGTTTGCAAGCAGCAGATTACGC
GCAGAAAAAAAGGATCTCAAGAAGATCCTTTGATCTTTTCTACGGGGTCTGACGCTCAGTGGAACGAAAA
CTCACGTTAAGGGATTTTGGTCATGAGATTATCAAAAAGGATCTTCACCTAGATCCTTTTAAATTAAAAA
TGAAGTTTTAAATCAATCTAAAGTATATATGAGTAAACTTGGTCTGACAGTTACCAATGCTTAATCAGTG
AGGCACCTATCTCAGCGATCTGTCTATTTCGTTCATCCATAGTTGCCTGACTCCCCGTCGTGTAGATAAC
TACGATACGGGAGGGCTTACCATCTGGCCCCAGTGCTGCAATGATACCGCGAGACCCACGCTCACCGGCT
CCAGATTTATCAGCAATAAACCAGCCAGCCGGAAGGGCCGAGCGCAGAAGTGGTCCTGCAACTTTATCCG
CCTCCATCCAGTCTATTAATTGTTGCCGGGAAGCTAGAGTAAGTAGTTCGCCAGTTAATAGTTTGCGCAA
CGTTGTTGCCATTGCTACAGGCATCGTGGTGTCACGCTCGTCGTTTGGTATGGCTTCATTCAGCTCCGGT
TCCCAACGATCAAGGCGAGTTACATGATCCCCCATGTTGTGCAAAAAAGCGGTTAGCTCCTTCGGTCCTC
CGATCGTTGTCAGAAGTAAGTTGGCCGCAGTGTTATCACTCATGGTTATGGCAGCACTGCATAATTCTCT
TACTGTCATGCCATCCGTAAGATGCTTTTCTGTGACTGGTGAGTACTCAACCAAGTCATTCTGAGAATAG
TGTATGCGGCGACCGAGTTGCTCTTGCCCGGCGTCAATACGGGATAATACCGCGCCACATAGCAGAACTT
TAAAAGTGCTCATCATTGGAAAACGTTCTTCGGGGCGAAAACTCTCAAGGATCTTACCGCTGTTGAGATC
CAGTTCGATGTAACCCACTCGTGCACCCAACTGATCTTCAGCATCTTTTACTTTCACCAGCGTTTCTGGG
TGAGCAAAAACAGGAAGGCAAAATGCCGCAAAAAAGGGAATAAGGGCGACACGGAAATGTTGAATACTCA
TACTCTTCCTTTTTCAATATTATTGAAGCATTTATCAGGGTTATTGTCTCATGAGCGGATACATATTTGA
ATGTATTTAGAAAAATAAACAAATAGGGGTTCCGCGCACATTTCCCCGAAAAGTGCCACCTGACGTCGAC
GGATCGGGAGATCAACTTGTTTATTGCAGCTTATAATGGTTACAAATAAAGCAATAGCATCACAAATTTC
ACAAATAAAGCATTTTTTTCACTGCATTCTAGTTGTGGTTTGTCCAAACTCATCAATGTATCTTATCATG
TCTGGATCAACTGGATAACTCAAGCTAACCAAAATCATCCCAAACTTCCCACCCCATACCCTATTACCAC
TGCCAATTACCTGTGGTTTCATTTACTCTAAACCTGTGATTCCTCTGAATTATTTTCATTTTAAAGAAAT
TGTATTTGTTAAATATGTACTACAAACTTAGTAGT
Features (pLannotate 1.2.2; 26 found; start..end, strand, type, name):
    377..634     +  LTR            5' LTR (truncated): truncated 5' long terminal repeat (LTR) from HIV-1
    681..806     +  misc_feature   HIV-1 Ψ: packaging signal of human immunodeficiency virus type 1
    790..1128    +  CDS            HIV-1 gag (fragment): gag protein from human immunodeficiency virus 1; gag
   1303..1536    +  misc_feature   RRE: The Rev response element (RRE) of HIV-1 allows for Rev-dependent mRNA export from the nucleus to the cytoplasm.
   1913..2013    +  CDS            Rev (fragment): human immunodeficiency virus 1 (HIV-1) Rev protein; rev; enhances nuclear export of unspliced and incompletely spliced viral mRNAs
   2028..2143    +  misc_feature   cPPT/CTS: central polypurine tract and central termination sequence of HIV-1 (lacking the first T)
   2201..2504    +  enhancer       CMV enhancer: human cytomegalovirus immediate early enhancer
   2505..2708    +  promoter       CMV promoter: human cytomegalovirus (CMV) immediate early promoter
   2818..2838    +  CDS            FLAG (fragment): FLAG® epitope tag, followed by an enterokinase cleavage site
   2953..2972    +  CDS            Strep-Tag II (fragment): peptide that binds Strep-Tactin®, an engineered form of streptavidin
   2995..3876    +  CDS            CCND1: CCND1_HUMAN - Also known as BCL1, PRAD1. Experimental evidence at protein level: Swiss-Prot protein existence level 1. Regulatory component of the cyclin D1-CDK4 (DC) complex that phosphorylates and inhibits members of the retinoblastoma (RB) protein family including RB1 and regulates the cell-cycle during G(1)/S transition. Phosphorylation of RB1 allows dissociation of the transcription factor E2F from the RB/E2F complex and the subsequent transcription of E2F target genes which are responsible for the progression through the G(1) phase. Hypophosphorylates RB1 in early G(1) phase. Cyclin D-CD
   3886..3905    -  misc_feature   MCS (fragment): pBluescript multiple cloning site
   4012..4474    +  misc_feature   IRES: internal ribosome entry site (IRES) of the encephalomyocarditis virus (EMCV)
   4494..5090    +  CDS            PuroR (fragment): puromycin N-acetyltransferase; pac from Streptomyces; confers resistance to puromycin
   5104..5692    +  misc_feature   WPRE: woodchuck hepatitis virus posttranscriptional regulatory element
   5709..6227    +  CDS            nef (fragment): NEF_HV1BR - Experimental evidence at protein level: Swiss-Prot protein existence level 1. Extracellular Nef protein targets CD4(+) T-lymphocytes for apoptosis by interacting with CXCR4 surface receptors (PubMed:14990729). From Human immunodeficiency virus type 1 group M subtype B (isolate BRU/LAI) (HIV-1).
   6275..6532    +  LTR            5' LTR (truncated): truncated 5' long terminal repeat (LTR) from HIV-1
   6684..6700    -  protein_bind   lac operator: The lac repressor binds to the lac operator to inhibit transcription in E. coli. This inhibition can be relieved by adding lactose or isopropyl-β-D-thiogalactopyranoside (IPTG). lac repressor encoded by lacI
   6708..6738    -  promoter       lac promoter: promoter for the E. coli lac operon
   6753..6774    -  protein_bind   CAP binding site: CAP binding activates transcription in the presence of cAMP. E. coli catabolite activator protein
   6787..6879    -  CDS            lacI (fragment): lac repressor; lacI; The lac repressor binds to the lac operator to inhibit transcription in E. coli. This inhibition can be relieved by adding lactose or isopropyl-β-D-thiogalactopyranoside (IPTG).
   7062..7650    -  rep_origin     ori: high-copy-number ColE1/pMB1/pBR322/pUC origin of replication
   7821..8681    -  CDS            AmpR: β-lactamase; bla; confers resistance to ampicillin, carbenicillin, and related antibiotics
   8682..8786    -  promoter       AmpR promoter: bla
   8834..8968    +  polyA_signal   SV40 poly(A) signal: SV40 polyadenylation signal
   9135..329     +  CDS            nef (fragment) (across the origin): NEF_HV1BR - Experimental evidence at protein level: Swiss-Prot protein existence level 1. Extracellular Nef protein targets CD4(+) T-lymphocytes for apoptosis by interacting with CXCR4 surface receptors (PubMed:14990729). From Human immunodeficiency virus type 1 group M subtype B (isolate BRU/LAI) (HIV-1).
