[The description below was written by a language model from this plasmid's Addgene catalogue record and pLannotate feature annotations shown in this document.]
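Description:
pLVX-FFSS-Cyclin D1 is an HIV-1-based lentiviral expression plasmid built on the pLVX-IRES-Puro backbone and designed to deliver tagged human cyclin D1 (CCND1, also known as BCL1 or PRAD1) into mammalian cells. The full sequence record is 9,135 nt. In bacteria it is maintained through a high-copy ColE1/pUC-type origin and selected with ampicillin via the β-lactamase gene. Remnants of a lac promoter/operator region and an SV40 polyadenylation signal also sit in the plasmid backbone outside the viral cassette.

The transfer cassette is flanked by two HIV-1 LTR elements, both labelled by the automated annotation as truncated 5' LTRs with adjoining nef-derived sequence. It carries the usual cis-acting elements for vector production and transduction: the Ψ packaging signal with a partial gag fragment, the Rev response element for Rev-dependent nuclear export of the genomic RNA, and the cPPT/CTS, which aids nuclear import of the reverse-transcribed genome. Inside, the CMV immediate-early enhancer and promoter drive a single bicistronic transcript. The first cistron is CCND1 fused at its N terminus to the FFSS tag, a tandem FLAG-FLAG-Strep-Strep module. The annotation picks up only fragments of one FLAG and one Strep-Tag II upstream of the cyclin coding sequence. An EMCV IRES then permits translation of puromycin N-acetyltransferase from the same mRNA, so puromycin-resistant cells should also express the tagged cyclin. A WPRE downstream enhances transcript stability and expression.

The stated purpose is expression of FFSS-cyclin D1 in mammalian cells. The dual tag is suited to detection and affinity purification of cyclin D1 and its binding partners, and the associated publication concerns a CDK-independent role of D-type cyclins in regulating DNA mismatch repair.
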