Addgene plasmid #215151: pLVX-FFSS-Cyclin D1
Purpose: Expresses FFSS-Cyclin D1 in mammalian cells from a lentiviral vector.
Depositing lab: Michele Pagano. Depositing organization: NYU Grossman School of Medicine. Publication: CDK-independent role of D-type cyclins in regulating DNA mismatch repair. Rona G, Miwatani-Minter B, Zhang Q, Goldberg HV, Kerzhnerman MA, Howard JB, Simoneschi D, Lane E, Hobbs JW, Sassani E, Wang AA, Keegan S, Laverty DJ, Piett CG, Pongor LS, Xu ML, Andrade J, Thomas A, Sicinski P, Askenazi M, Ueberheide B, Fenyo D, Nagel ZD, Pagano M. Mol Cell. 2024 Feb 29:S1097-2765(24)00129-1. doi: 10.1016/j.molcel.2024.02.010. PubMed 38458201.
Backbone
  Vector backbone: pLVX-IRES-PURO
  Backbone manufacturer: Takara Bio
  Vector type: Mammalian Expression, Lentiviral
  Selectable markers: Puromycin
Growth in bacteria
  Bacterial resistance: Ampicillin, 100 μg/mL
  Growth temperature: 37°C
  Growth strain: NEB Stable
  Copy number: High Copy
Gene/Insert
  Gene/Insert name: CCND1 (alt name: BCL1)
  Species: H. sapiens (human)
  Entrez Gene: CCND1 (a.k.a. BCL1, D11S287E, PRAD1, U21B31)
  Promoter: CMV
  Tag / fusion protein: FFSS (FLAG-FLAG-STREP-STREP) (N terminal on insert)
  Cloning method: Unknown
  Sequencing primers: 5′ CMV_FWR; 3′ IRES_REV
Terms and licenses: Academic/Nonprofit Terms; Industry Terms: Not Available to Industry
How to cite: pLVX-FFSS-Cyclin D1 was a gift from Michele Pagano (Addgene plasmid # 215151 ; http://n2t.net/addgene:215151 ; RRID:Addgene_215151)
